Features (pLannotate 1.2.2; 15 found; start..end, strand, type, name):
    130..251     -  polyA_signal   SV40 poly(A) signal: SV40 polyadenylation signal
    369..436     +  CDS            lacZα (fragment): LacZα fragment of β-galactosidase; lacZ fragment
    468..896     -  rep_origin     f1 ori (sequence partly withheld): f1 bacteriophage origin of replication; arrow indicates direction of (+) strand synthesis
    923..1027    +  promoter       AmpR promoter: bla
   1028..1888    +  CDS            AmpR: β-lactamase; bla; confers resistance to ampicillin, carbenicillin, and related antibiotics
   2059..2647    +  rep_origin     ori: high-copy-number ColE1/pMB1/pBR322/pUC origin of replication
   2827..2959    -  CDS            TcR (fragment): tetracycline efflux protein; tet; confers resistance to tetracycline
   2960..3094    -  polyA_signal   SV40 poly(A) signal: SV40 polyadenylation signal
   3117..3200    -  CDS            large T antigen (fragment): large T antigen from SV40 (simian virus 40)
   3519..3539    -  CDS            SV40 NLS: nuclear localization signal of SV40 (simian virus 40) large T antigen
   3713..3778    -  intron         small t intron: SV40 (simian virus 40) small t antigen intron
   3780..3854    -  CDS            small t antigen (fragment): SV40 (simian virus 40) small t antigen
   3944..3974    -  CDS            CmR (fragment): chloramphenicol acetyltransferase confers resistance to chloramphenicol
   4022..5671    -  CDS            LUCI_PHOPY: Experimental evidence at protein level: Swiss-Prot protein existence level 1. Produces green light with a wavelength of 562 nm. From Photinus pyralis (Common eastern firefly) (Lampyris pyralis).
   5910..6008    -  CDS            CCNE1 (fragment): CCNE1_HUMAN - Also known as CCNE. Experimental evidence at protein level: Swiss-Prot protein existence level 1. Essential for the control of the cell cycle at the G1/S (start) transition. From Homo sapiens (Human).
>Addgene plasmid | 10-4 cyclin E promoter Sequencing Result | analyzer sequence | sequence record 171282
GTCTGGCGCGCGGCGGCGAGGGGCGGGCCGCGGGCGCCGAGGGCGGGGCCGAGCGGCGCTGGAGCGGCAA
AAAGCCGCGTGGCTGGCGCTCGGTACCTCCCGGGTTATGTTAGCTCAGTTACAGTACCATAAGATACATT
GATGAGTTTGGACAAACCACAACTAGAATGCAGTGAAAAAAATGCTTTATTTGTGAAATTTGTGATGCTA
TTGCTTTATTTGTAACCATTATAAGCTGCAATAAACAAGTTAACAACAACAATTGCATTCATTTTATGTT
TCAGGTTCAGGGGGAGGTGTGGGAGGTTTTTTAAAGCAAGTAAAACCTCCACGTACCTTAATATTACTTA
CTTATCATGGTAGCTTGGGCTGGCGTAATAGCGAAGAGGCCCGCACCGATCGCCCTTCCCAACAGTTGCG
CAGCCTGAATGGCGAATGGCAAATTGTAAGCGTTAATATTTTGTTAAAATTCGCGTTAAATTTTTGTTAA
ATCAGCTCATTTTTTAACCAATAGGCCGAAATCGGCAAAATCCCTTATAAATCAAAAGAATAGACCGAGA
TAGGGT
[37 nt withheld, positions 567-603]
AAAGAACGTGGACTCCAACGTCAAAGG
[49 nt withheld, positions 631-679]
T
[91 nt withheld, positions 681-771]
G
[124 nt withheld, positions 773-896]
CAGGTGGCACTTTTCGGGGAAATGTGCGCGGAACCCCTATTTGTTTATTTTTCTAAATACATTCAAATAT
GTATCCGCTCATGAGACAATAACCCTGATAAATGCTTCAATAATATTGAAAAAGGAAGAGTATGAGTATT
CAACATTTCCGTGTCGCCCTTATTCCCTTTTTTGCGGCATTTTGCCTTCCTGTTTTTGCTCACCCAGAAA
CGCTGGTGAAAGTAAAAGATGCTGAAGATCAGTTGGGTGCACGAGTGGGTTACATCGAACTGGATCTCAA
CAGCGGTAAGATCCTTGAGAGTTTTCGCCCCGAAGAACGTTTTCCAATGATGAGCACTTTTAAAGTTCTG
CTATGTGGCGCGGTATTATCCCGTATTGACGCCGGGCAAGAGCAACTCGGTCGCCGCATACACTATTCTC
AGAATGACTTGGTTGAGTACTCACCAGTCACAGAAAAGCATCTTACGGATGGCATGACAGTAAGAGAATT
ATGCAGTGCTGCCATAACCATGAGTGATAACACTGCGGCCAACTTACTTCTGACAACGATCGGAGGACCG
AAGGAGCTAACCGCTTTTTTGCACAACATGGGGGATCATGTAACTCGCCTTGATCGTTGGGAACCGGAGC
TGAATGAAGCCATACCAAACGACGAGCGTGACACCACGATGCCTGTAGCAATGGCAACAACGTTGCGCAA
ACTATTAACTGGCGAACTACTTACTCTAGCTTCCCGGCAACAATTAATAGACTGGATGGAGGCGGATAAA
GTTGCAGGACCACTTCTGCGCTCGGCCCTTCCGGCTGGCTGGTTTATTGCTGATAAATCTGGAGCCGGTG
AGCGTGGGTCTCGCGGTATCATTGCAGCACTGGGGCCAGATGGTAAGCCCTCCCGTATCGTAGTTATCTA
CACGACGGGGAGTCAGGCAACTATGGATGAACGAAATAGACAGATCGCTGAGATAGGTGCCTCACTGATT
AAGCATTGGTAACTGTCAGACCAAGTTTACTCATATATACTTTAGATTGATTTAAAACTTCATTTTTAAT
TTAAAAGGATCTAGGTGAAGATCCTTTTTGATAATCTCATGACCAAAATCCCTTAACGTGAGTTTTCGTT
CCACTGAGCGTCAGACCCCGTAGAAAAGATCAAAGGATCTTCTTGAGATCCTTTTTTTCTGCGCGTAATC
TGCTGCTTGCAAACAAAAAAACCACCGCTACCAGCGGTGGTTTGTTTGCCGGATCAAGAGCTACCAACTC
TTTTTCCGAAGGTAACTGGCTTCAGCAGAGCGCAGATACCAAATACTGTTCTTCTAGTGTAGCCGTAGTT
AGGCCACCACTTCAAGAACTCTGTAGCACCGCCTACATACCTCGCTCTGCTAATCCTGTTACCAGTGGCT
GCTGCCAGTGGCGATAAGTCGTGTCTTACCGGGTTGGACTCAAGACGATAGTTACCGGATAAGGCGCAGC
GGTCGGGCTGAACGGGGGGTTCGTGCACACAGCCCAGCTTGGAGCGAACGACCTACACCGAACTGAGATA
CCTACAGCGTGAGCTATGAGAAAGCGCCACGCTTCCCGAAGGGAGAAAGGCGGACAGGTATCCGGTAAGC
GGCAGGGTCGGAACAGGAGAGCGCACGAGGGAGCTTCCAGGGGGAAACGCCTGGTATCTTTATAGTCCTG
TCGGGTTTCGCCACCTCTGACTTGAGCGTCGATTTTTGTGATGCTCGTCAGGGGGGCGGAGCCTATGGAA
AAACGCCAGCAACGCGGCCTTTTTACGGTTCCTGGCCTTTTGCTGGCCTTTTGCTCACATGTTCTTTCCT
GCGTTATCCCCTGATTCTGTGGATAACCGTATTACCGCCTTTGAGTGAGCTGATACCGCTCGCCGCAGCC
GAACGACCGAGCGCAGCGAGTCAGTGAGCGAGGAAGCGGAAGAGCGCTGCCGGCACCTGTCCTACGAGTT
GCATGATAAAGAAGACAGTCATAAGTGCGGCGACGATAGTCATGCCCCGCGCCCACCGGAAGGAGCTGAC
TGGGTTGAAGGCTCTCAAGGGCATCGGTCGACGGATCCAGACATGATAAGATACATTGATGAGTTTGGAC
AAACCACAACTAGAATGCAGTGAAAAAAATGCTTTATTTGTGAAATTTGTGATGCTATTGCTTTATTTGT
AACCATTATAAGCTGCAATAAACAAGTTAACAACAACAATTGCATTCATTTTATGTTTCAGGTTCAGGGG
GAGGTGTGGGAGGTTTTTTAAAGCAAGTAAAACCTCTACAAATGTGGTATGGCTGATTATGATCTCTAGT
CAAGGCACTATACATCAAATATTCCTTATTAACCCCTTTACAAATTAAAAAGCTAAAGGTACACAATTTT
TGAGCATAGTTATTAATAGCAGACACTCTATGCCTGTGTGGAGTAAGAAAAAACAGTATGTTATGATTAT
AACTGTTATGCCTACTTATAAAGGTTACAGAATATTTTTCCATAATTTTCTTGTATAGCAGTGCAGCTTT
TTCCTTTGTGGTGTAAATAGCAAAGCAAGCAAGAGTTCTATTACTAAACACAGCATGACTCAAAAAACTT
AGCAATTCTGAAGGAAAGTCCTTGGGGTCTTCTACCTTTCTCTTCTTTTTTGGAGGAGTAGAATGTTGAG
AGTCAGCAGTAGCCTCATCATCACTAGATGGCATTTCTTCTGAGCAAAACAGGTTTTCCTCATTAAAGGC
ATTCCACCACTGCTCCCATTCATCAGTTCCATAGGTTGGTAAATATCTGAGAATCCATCTTAATAAATAA
ATCCATAGTTTGGAATCTAAAATACACAAACAATTAGAATCAGTAGTTTAACACATTATACACTTAAAAA
TTTTATATTTACCTTAGAGCTTTAAATCTCTGTAGGTAGTTTGTCCAATTATGTCACACCACAGAAGTAA
GGTTCCTTCACAAAGATCCGGCGAATTTCTGCCATTCATCCGCTTATTATCACTTATTCAGGCGTAGCAA
CCAGGCGTTTAAGGGCACCAATAACTGCCTTAAAAAAATTACGCCCCGCCCTGCCACTCATCGCAGTATT
ACAATAGCTAAGAATTTCGTCATCGCTGAATACAGTTACATTTTACAATTTGGACTTTCCGCCCTTCTTG
GCCTTTATGAGGATCTCTCTGATTTTTCTTGCGTCGAGTTTTCCGGTAAGACCTTTCGGTACTTCGTCCA
CAAACACAACTCCTCCGCGCAACTTTTTCGCGGTTGTTACTTGACTGGCGACGTAATCCACGATCTCTTT
TTCCGTCATCGTCTTTCCGTGCTCCAAAACAACAACGGCGGCGGGAAGTTCACCGGCGTCATCGTCGGGA
AGACCTGCCACGCCCGCGTCGAAGATGTTGGGGTGTTGTAACAATATCGATTCCAATTCAGCGGGGGCCA
CCTGATATCCTTTGTATTTAATTAAAGACTTCAAGCGGTCAACTATGAAGAAGTGTTCGTCTTCGTCCCA
GTAAGCTATGTCTCCAGAATGTAGCCATCCATCCTTGTCAATCAAGGCGTTGGTCGCTTCCGGATTGTTT
ACATAACCGGACATAATCATAGGTCCTCTGACACATAATTCGCCTCTCTGATTAACGCCCAGCGTTTTCC
CGGTATCCAGATCCACAACCTTCGCTTCAAAAAATGGAACAACTTTACCGACCGCGCCCGGTTTATCATC
CCCCTCGGGTGTAATCAGAATAGCTGATGTAGTCTCAGTGAGCCCATATCCTTGTCGTATCCCTGGAAGA
TGGAAGCGTTTTGCAACCGCTTCCCCGACTTCTTTCGAAAGAGGTGCGCCCCCAGAAGCAATTTCGTGTA
AATTAGATAAATCGTATTTGTCAATCAGAGTGCTTTTGGCGAAGAATGAAAATAGGGTTGGTACTAGCAA
CGCACTTTGAATTTTGTAATCCTGAAGGGATCGTAAAAACAGCTCTTCTTCAAATCTATACATTAAGACG
ACTCGAAATCCACATATCAAATATCCGAGTGTAGTAAACATTCCAAAACCGTGATGGAATGGAACAACAC
TTAAAATCGCAGTATCCGGAATGATTTGATTGCCAAAAATAGGATCTCTGGCATGCGAGAATCTGACGCA
GGCAGTTCTATGCGGAAGGGCCACACCCTTAGGTAACCCAGTAGATCCAGAGGAATTCATTATCAGTGCA
ATTGTTTTGTCACGATCAAAGGACTCTGGTACAAAATCGTATTCATTAAAACCGGGAGGTAGATGAGATG
TGACGAACGTGTACATCGACTGAAATCCCTGGTAATCCGTTTTAGAATCCATGATAATAATTTTCTGGAT
TATTGGTAATTTTTTTTGCACGTTCAAAATTTTTTGCAACCCCTTTTTGGAAACAAACACTACGGTAGGC
TGCGAAATGTTCATACTGTTGAGCAATTCACGTTCATTATAAATGTCGTTCGCGGGCGCAACTGCAACTC
CGATAAATAACGCGCCCAACACCGGCATAAAGAATTGAAGAGAGTTTTCACTGCATACGACGATTCTGTG
ATTTGTATTCAGCCCATATCGTTTCATAGCTTCTGCCAACCGAACGGACATTTCGAAGTATTCCGCGTAC
GTGATGTTCACCTCGATATGTGCATCTGTAAAAGCAATTGTTCCAGGAACCAGGGCGTATCTCTTCATAG
CCTTATGCAGTTGCTCTCCAGCGGTTCCATCCTCTAGAGGATAGAATGGCGCCGGGCCTTTCTTTATGTT
TTTGGCGTCTTCCATTTTACCAACAGTACCGGAATGCCAAGCTTGGGGATCCTGCAAAAACTAACATGAA
GCCACCCCCATGACCCCAAGGAAACACACCAAACAAGACAAAAACAGAGAGAAGAAGAGAAAGCTGATCA
GGTTATGAGCTCCGTTCCTGCCCAAGGGACCCCCGCCCCCGTAGGCAGAGCCAAGTCGGGTACCCAGGTG
AGATGGGGGGGGATGCTCCCCAACCTGTCTCTTTTGTACTCACAACGGTCACGTTTGCCTTCCTCTTCCT
GGAGCGAGCCGAGAACTCCGCGCCGCCGTCCTCCTTCATGGTGTCCCGCTCCTTCGCATCCCTGTGGACC
CGGGTGGCACCGGGCCGGGTGAGCACCCGCGGCCGCCCCTCCCCCACGCCACCCGTCCCGTCCCGTCCCG
TCCCGTCCGGCCCCGCGGCGCGGGCACTCACCGCTCCCTGCGCTCCCTCGGCATGATGGGGCTGCTCCGG
CCTGAGGCCTGCGGGGCGGCGCGGGGTGAGGC
